Addgene plasmid #114971: SERK5 A8_pECIA2
Purpose: Bait vector SERK5 A8_pECIA2 should be used with prey vector SERK5 A8_pECIA14.
Depositing lab: Youssef Belkhadir. Depositing organization: Gregor Mendel Institute of Molecular Plant Biology. Publication: An extracellular network of Arabidopsis leucine-rich repeat receptor kinases. Smakowska-Luzan E, Mott GA, Parys K, Stegmann M, Howton TC, Layeghifard M, Neuhold J, Lehner A, Kong J, Grunwald K, Weinberger N, Satbhai SB, Mayer D, Busch W, Madalinski M, Stolt-Bergner P, Provart NJ, Mukhtar MS, Zipfel C, Desveaux D, Guttman DS, Belkhadir Y. Nature. 2018 Jan 18;553(7688):342-346. doi: 10.1038/nature25184. Epub 2018 Jan 10. PubMed 29320478.
Backbone
  Vector backbone: pECIA2
  Backbone manufacturer: Chris Garcia (Addgene plasmid # 47032)
  Vector type: Insect Expression
Growth in bacteria
  Bacterial resistance: Ampicillin, 100 μg/mL
  Growth temperature: 37°C
  Growth strain: DH5alpha
  Copy number: High Copy
Gene/Insert
  Gene/Insert name: AT2G13800
  Species: A. thaliana (mustard weed)
  Promoter: Metallothionein (Copper-Inducible)
  Tag / fusion protein: Fc, V5 and hexahistidine tags (C terminal on backbone)
  Cloning method: Ligation Independent Cloning
Terms and licenses: Academic/Nonprofit Terms; Industry Terms: Not Available to Industry
Depositor comments: Plasmid for secreted expression in Drosophila cell culture by induction via CuSO4. Insert is an extracellular domain of indicated LRR-RK, C-terminally tagged with Fc, V5 and hexahistidine tags. Insert Protein Sequence: GKTQVDALIALRSSLSSGDHTNNILQSWNATHVTPCSWFHVTCNTENSVTRLDLGSANLSGELVPQLAQLPNLQYLELFNNNITGEIPEELGDLMELVSLDLFANNISGPIPSSLGKLGKLRFLRLYNNSLSGEIPRSLTALPLDVLDISNNRLSGDIPVNGSFSQFTSMSFANNKLRPRPASPSPSPSG
How to cite: SERK5 A8_pECIA2 was a gift from Youssef Belkhadir (Addgene plasmid # 114971 ; http://n2t.net/addgene:114971 ; RRID:Addgene_114971)
