[The description below was written by a language model from this plasmid's Addgene catalogue record and pLannotate feature annotations shown in this document.]
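Description:
SERK5 A8_pECIA2 is an insect-cell expression plasmid built on the pECIA2 backbone, designed for secreted production of a plant receptor ectodomain in Drosophila cell culture. It is propagated in E. coli through a high-copy ColE1/pUC-type origin and selected with ampicillin via the β-lactamase gene. The remaining bacterial elements annotated in the 4.8 kb sequence (lac promoter/operator, and fragments of lacZα, lacI, rop and bom) are pUC/pBR322-derived backbone remnants with no evident role in the payload.

The expression cassette is driven by the Drosophila metallothionein promoter, which is induced by copper sulfate. Downstream, the Drosophila BiP signal sequence directs the product into the secretory pathway. It is followed by the extracellular leucine-rich repeat domain of the Arabidopsis thaliana receptor kinase SERK5 (AT2G13800), inserted by ligation-independent cloning. The ectodomain is fused at its C terminus to a human IgG1 Fc region, a V5 epitope and a hexahistidine tag. The His tag is stated in the record but is not separately annotated in the feature table. An SV40 polyadenylation signal is annotated downstream of the cassette, on the opposite strand in the table.

The Fc fusion marks this as the "bait" format of an extracellular interaction assay, and the record specifies that it should be paired with the corresponding prey vector, SERK5 A8_pECIA14. The Fc portion would typically allow capture of the secreted protein, while V5 and His provide options for detection or purification. The plasmid belongs to a collection used to map pairwise interactions among the extracellular domains of Arabidopsis leucine-rich repeat receptor kinases.
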