Features (pLannotate 1.2.2; 18 found; start..end, strand, type, name):
     23..449     +  promoter       MT promoter: Drosophila metallothionein promoter
    467..520     +  sig_peptide    BiP signal sequence: Drosophila BiP signal sequence
    521..1060    +  CDS            SERK5 (fragment): SERK5_ARATH - Experimental evidence at protein level: Swiss-Prot protein existence level 1. Serine/threonine-kinase of unknown function. From Arabidopsis thaliana (Mouse-ear cress).
   1121..1801    +  CDS            IGHG1 (fragment): IGHG1_HUMAN - Experimental evidence at protein level: Swiss-Prot protein existence level 1. Constant region of immunoglobulin heavy chains. Immunoglobulins, also known as antibodies, are membrane-bound or secreted glycoproteins produced by B lymphocytes. In the recognition phase of humoral immunity, the membrane-bound immunoglobulins serve as receptors which, upon binding of a specific antigen, trigger the clonal expansion and differentiation of B lymphocytes into immunoglobulins- secreting plasma cells. Secreted immunoglobulins mediate the effector phase of humoral immunity, which results in
   1820..1861    +  CDS            V5 tag: epitope tag from simian virus 5
   1961..2095    -  polyA_signal   SV40 poly(A) signal: SV40 polyadenylation signal
   2118..2202    -  CDS            large T antigen (fragment): large T antigen from SV40 (simian virus 40)
   2202..2226    +  misc_feature   MCS (fragment): pUC18/19 multiple cloning site
   2263..2279    -  protein_bind   lac operator: The lac repressor binds to the lac operator to inhibit transcription in E. coli. This inhibition can be relieved by adding lactose or isopropyl-β-D-thiogalactopyranoside (IPTG). lac repressor encoded by lacI
   2287..2317    -  promoter       lac promoter: promoter for the E. coli lac operon
   2332..2353    -  protein_bind   CAP binding site: CAP binding activates transcription in the presence of cAMP. E. coli catabolite activator protein
   2366..2458    -  CDS            lacI (fragment): lac repressor; lacI; The lac repressor binds to the lac operator to inhibit transcription in E. coli. This inhibition can be relieved by adding lactose or isopropyl-β-D-thiogalactopyranoside (IPTG).
   2641..3229    -  rep_origin     ori: high-copy-number ColE1/pMB1/pBR322/pUC origin of replication
   3400..4260    -  CDS            AmpR: β-lactamase; bla; confers resistance to ampicillin, carbenicillin, and related antibiotics
   4261..4365    -  promoter       AmpR promoter: bla
   4460..4495    +  CDS            rop (fragment): Rop protein, which maintains plasmids at low copy number; rop
   4597..4696    +  misc_feature   bom (fragment): basis of mobility region from pBR322
   4702..21      -  CDS            lacZα (fragment) (across the origin): LacZα fragment of β-galactosidase; lacZ fragment
>Addgene plasmid #114971 | SERK5 A8_pECIA2 | addgene full sequence | sequence record 296759 | Addgene NGS Result
GTAAAACGACGGCCAGTGAATTAATTCGTTGCAGGACAGGATGTGGTGCCCGATGTGACTAGCTCTTTGC
TGCAGGCCGTCCTATCCTCTGGTTCCGATAAGAGACCCAGAACTCCGGCCCCCCACCGCCCACCGCCACC
CCCATACATATGTGGTACGCAAGTAAGAGTGCCTGCGCATGCCCCATGTGCCCCACCAAGAGCTTTGCAT
CCCATACAAGTCCCCAAAGTGGAGAACCGAACCAATTCTTCGCGGGCAGAACAAAAGCTTCTGCACACGT
CTCCACTCGAATTTGGAGCCGGCCGGCGTGTGCAAAAGAGGTGAATCGAACGAAAGACCCGTGTGTAAAG
CCGCGTTTCCAAAATGTATAAAACCGAGAGCATCTGGCCAATGTGCATCAGTTGTGGTCAGCAGCAAAAT
CAAGTGAATCATCTCAGTGCAACTAAAGGGGGGATCCGATCTCAATATGAAGTTATGCATATTACTGGCC
GTCGTGGCCTTTGTTGGCCTCTCGCTCGGGGGAAAAACACAAGTTGATGCTCTCATTGCTCTAAGAAGCA
GTTTATCATCAGGTGACCATACAAACAATATACTCCAAAGCTGGAATGCCACTCACGTTACTCCATGTTC
ATGGTTTCATGTTACTTGCAATACTGAAAACAGTGTTACTCGTCTTGACCTGGGGAGTGCTAATCTATCT
GGAGAACTGGTGCCACAGCTTGCTCAGCTTCCAAATTTGCAGTACTTGGAACTTTTTAACAATAATATTA
CTGGGGAGATACCTGAGGAGCTTGGCGACTTGATGGAACTAGTAAGCTTGGACCTTTTTGCAAACAACAT
AAGCGGTCCCATCCCTTCCTCTCTTGGCAAACTAGGAAAACTCCGCTTCTTGCGTCTTTATAACAACAGC
TTATCTGGAGAAATTCCAAGGTCTTTGACTGCTCTGCCGCTGGATGTTCTTGATATCTCAAACAATCGGC
TCAGTGGAGATATTCCTGTTAATGGTTCCTTTTCGCAGTTCACTTCTATGAGTTTTGCCAATAATAAATT
AAGGCCGCGACCTGCATCTCCTTCACCATCACCTTCAGGACTGGAGGTGCTGTTCCAGGGACCAGGGAGC
GACAAAACTCACACATGCCCACCGTGCCCAGCACCTGAACTCCTGGGGGGACCGTCAGTCTTCCTCTTCC
CCCCAAAACCCAAGGACACCCTCATGATCTCCCGGACCCCTGAGGTCACATGCGTGGTGGTGGACGTGAG
CCACGAAGACCCTGAGGTCAAGTTCAACTGGTACGTGGACGGCGTGGAGGTGCATAATGCCAAGACAAAG
CCGCGGGAGGAGCAGTACAACAGCACGTACCGTGTGGTCAGCGTCCTCACCGTCCTGCACCAGGACTGGC
TGAATGGCAAGGAGTACAAGTGCAAGGTCTCCAACAAAGCCCTCCCAGCCCCCATCGAGAAAACCATCTC
CAAAGCCAAAGGGCAGCCCCGAGAACCACAGGTGTACACCCTGCCCCCATCCCGGGAGGAGATGACCAAG
AACCAGGTCAGCCTGACCTGCCTGGTCAAAGGCTTCTATCCCAGCGACATCGCCGTGGAGTGGGAGAGCA
ATGGGCAGCCGGAGAACAACTACAAGACCACGCCTCCCGTGCTGGACTCCGACGGCTCCTTCTTCCTCTA
CAGCAAGCTCACCGTGGACAAGAGCAGGTGGCAGCAGGGGAACGTCTTCTCATGCTCCGTGATGCATGAG
GGTCTGCACAACCACTACACGCAGAAGAGCCTCTCCCTGTCTCCGGGTAAATCTAGAGGGCCCTTCGAAG
GTAAGCCTATCCCTAACCCTCTCCTCGGTCTCGATTCTACGCGTACCGGTCATCATCACCATCACCATTG
AGTTTAAACCCGCTGATCAGCCTCGACTGTGCCTTCTAAGGCCTGAGCTCGCTGATCAGCCTCGATCGAG
GATCCAGACATGATAAGATACATTGATGAGTTTGGACAAACCACAACTAGAATGCAGTGAAAAAAATGCT
TTATTTGTGAAATTTGTGATGCTATTGCTTTATTTGTAACCATTATAAGCTGCAATAAACAAGTTAACAA
CAACAATTGCATTCATTTTATGTTTCAGGTTCAGGGGGAGGTGTGGGAGGTTTTTTAAAGCAAGTAAAAC
CTCTACAAATGTGGTATGGCTGATTATGATCAGTCGACCTGCAGGCATGCAAGCTTGGCGTAATCATGGT
CATAGCTGTTTCCTGTGTGAAATTGTTATCCGCTCACAATTCCACACAACATACGAGCCGGAAGCATAAA
GTGTAAAGCCTGGGGTGCCTAATGAGTGAGCTAACTCACATTAATTGCGTTGCGCTCACTGCCCGCTTTC
CAGTCGGGAAACCTGTCGTGCCAGCTGCATTAATGAATCGGCCAACGCGCGGGGAGAGGCGGTTTGCGTA
TTGGGCGCTCTTCCGCTTCCTCGCTCACTGACTCGCTGCGCTCGGTCGTTCGGCTGCGGCGAGCGGTATC
AGCTCACTCAAAGGCGGTAATACGGTTATCCACAGAATCAGGGGATAACGCAGGAAAGAACATGTGAGCA
AAAGGCCAGCAAAAGGCCAGGAACCGTAAAAAGGCCGCGTTGCTGGCGTTTTTCCATAGGCTCCGCCCCC
CTGACGAGCATCACAAAAATCGACGCTCAAGTCAGAGGTGGCGAAACCCGACAGGACTATAAAGATACCA
GGCGTTTCCCCCTGGAAGCTCCCTCGTGCGCTCTCCTGTTCCGACCCTGCCGCTTACCGGATACCTGTCC
GCCTTTCTCCCTTCGGGAAGCGTGGCGCTTTCTCATAGCTCACGCTGTAGGTATCTCAGTTCGGTGTAGG
TCGTTCGCTCCAAGCTGGGCTGTGTGCACGAACCCCCCGTTCAGCCCGACCGCTGCGCCTTATCCGGTAA
CTATCGTCTTGAGTCCAACCCGGTAAGACACGACTTATCGCCACTGGCAGCAGCCACTGGTAACAGGATT
AGCAGAGCGAGGTATGTAGGCGGTGCTACAGAGTTCTTGAAGTGGTGGCCTAACTACGGCTACACTAGAA
GAACAGTATTTGGTATCTGCGCTCTGCTGAAGCCAGTTACCTTCGGAAAAAGAGTTGGTAGCTCTTGATC
CGGCAAACAAACCACCGCTGGTAGCGGTGGTTTTTTTGTTTGCAAGCAGCAGATTACGCGCAGAAAAAAA
GGATCTCAAGAAGATCCTTTGATCTTTTCTACGGGGTCTGACGCTCAGTGGAACGAAAACTCACGTTAAG
GGATTTTGGTCATGAGATTATCAAAAAGGATCTTCACCTAGATCCTTTTAAATTAAAAATGAAGTTTTAA
ATCAATCTAAAGTATATATGAGTAAACTTGGTCTGACAGTTACCAATGCTTAATCAGTGAGGCACCTATC
TCAGCGATCTGTCTATTTCGTTCATCCATAGTTGCCTGACTCCCCGTCGTGTAGATAACTACGATACGGG
AGGGCTTACCATCTGGCCCCAGTGCTGCAATGATACCGCGAGACCCACGCTCACCGGCTCCAGATTTATC
AGCAATAAACCAGCCAGCCGGAAGGGCCGAGCGCAGAAGTGGTCCTGCAACTTTATCCGCCTCCATCCAG
TCTATTAATTGTTGCCGGGAAGCTAGAGTAAGTAGTTCGCCAGTTAATAGTTTGCGCAACGTTGTTGCCA
TTGCTACAGGCATCGTGGTGTCACGCTCGTCGTTTGGTATGGCTTCATTCAGCTCCGGTTCCCAACGATC
AAGGCGAGTTACATGATCCCCCATGTTGTGCAAAAAAGCGGTTAGCTCCTTCGGTCCTCCGATCGTTGTC
AGAAGTAAGTTGGCCGCAGTGTTATCACTCATGGTTATGGCAGCACTGCATAATTCTCTTACTGTCATGC
CATCCGTAAGATGCTTTTCTGTGACTGGTGAGTACTCAACCAAGTCATTCTGAGAATAGTGTATGCGGCG
ACCGAGTTGCTCTTGCCCGGCGTCAATACGGGATAATACCGCGCCACATAGCAGAACTTTAAAAGTGCTC
ATCATTGGAAAACGTTCTTCGGGGCGAAAACTCTCAAGGATCTTACCGCTGTTGAGATCCAGTTCGATGT
AACCCACTCGTGCACCCAACTGATCTTCAGCATCTTTTACTTTCACCAGCGTTTCTGGGTGAGCAAAAAC
AGGAAGGCAAAATGCCGCAAAAAAGGGAATAAGGGCGACACGGAAATGTTGAATACTCATACTCTTCCTT
TTTCAATATTATTGAAGCATTTATCAGGGTTATTGTCTCATGAGCGGATACATATTTGAATGTATTTAGA
AAAATAAACAAATAGGGGTTCCGCGCACATTTCCCCGAAAAGTGCCACCTGACGTCTAAGAAACCATTAT
TATCATGACATTAACCTATAAAAATAGGCGTATCACGAGGCCCTTTCGTCTCGCGCGTTTCGGTGATGAC
GGTGAAAACCTCTGACACATGCAGCTCCCGGAGACGGTCACAGCTTGTCTGTAAGCGGATGCCGGGAGCA
GACAAGCCCGTCAGGGCGCGTCAGCGGGTGTTGGCGGGTGTCGGGGCTGGCTTAACTATGCGGCATCAGA
GCAGATTGTACTGAGAGTGCACCATATGCGGTGTGAAATACCGCACAGATGCGTAAGGAGAAAATACCGC
ATCAGGCGCCATTCGCCATTCAGGCTGCGCAACTGTTGGGAAGGGCGATCGGTGCGGGCCTCTTCGCTAT
TACGCCAGCTGGCGAAAGGGGGATGTGCTGCAAGGCGATTAAGTTGGGTAACGCCAGGGTTTTCCCAGTC
ACGACGTT
